Addgene plasmid #183296: CROP_C9_Puro_GART
Purpose: All-in-One CRISPRko system with a guide RNA that targets GART gene
Depositing lab: Prashant Mali. Depositing organization: University of California, San Diego (UCSD). Publication: Integrated genome and tissue engineering enables screening of cancer vulnerabilities in physiologically relevant perfusable ex vivo cultures. Hu M, Lei XY, Larson JD, McAlonis M, Ford K, McDonald D, Mach K, Rusert JM, Wechsler-Reya RJ, Mali P. Biomaterials. 2022 Jan;280:121276. doi: 10.1016/j.biomaterials.2021.121276. Epub 2021 Dec 2. PubMed 34890975.
Backbone
  Vector backbone: CROPseq
  Vector type: Lentiviral
Growth in bacteria
  Bacterial resistance: Ampicillin, 100 μg/mL
  Growth temperature: 37°C
  Growth strain: NEB Stable
  Copy number: High Copy
Gene/Insert
  Gene/Insert name: GART
  gRNA/shRNA sequence: TGGCCTTCACAACCAAAGCA
  Species: Synthetic
  Cloning method: Gibson Cloning
Terms and licenses: Academic/Nonprofit Terms; Industry Terms: Not Available to Industry
How to cite: CROP_C9_Puro_GART was a gift from Prashant Mali (Addgene plasmid # 183296 ; http://n2t.net/addgene:183296 ; RRID:Addgene_183296)
