[The description below was written by a language model from this plasmid's Addgene catalogue record and pLannotate feature annotations shown in this document.]
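Description:
CROP_C9_Puro_GART is an 11.7 kb, third-generation-style lentiviral transfer plasmid built on the CROPseq backbone. It serves as an all-in-one CRISPR knockout vector, carrying both Cas9 and a single guide RNA directed against the GART gene. In bacteria it is maintained through a high-copy ColE1/pUC origin and selected with ampicillin via the β-lactamase gene. The backbone also retains an f1 origin, an SV40 origin and poly(A) signal, and remnants of lac/lacZα and T3/T7 promoter sequences.

The viral portion begins with an RSV promoter fused to a truncated HIV-1 5' LTR, which drives Tat-independent production of the genomic RNA. This is followed by the Ψ packaging signal with a partial gag fragment, the RRE for Rev-dependent nuclear export, and the cPPT/CTS. An EF-1α core promoter then drives Streptococcus pyogenes Cas9, followed by a puromycin N-acetyltransferase gene for selecting transduced mammalian cells. The two coding regions sit on what appears to be a single transcript, but the element linking them is not annotated. A WPRE downstream enhances transcript expression.

The human U6 promoter, guide spacer and Cas9 gRNA scaffold lie after the WPRE, immediately upstream of the second truncated LTR element. This matches the CROPseq design, in which the guide cassette sits within the 3' LTR. Because the 3' LTR region is copied to the 5' end during reverse transcription, the cassette is duplicated in the integrated provirus. The guide is also included in the polyadenylated Pol II transcript, which allows it to be read out by RNA sequencing. The associated work used such vectors to screen cancer vulnerabilities in engineered ex vivo tissue cultures.
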