Features (pLannotate 1.2.2; 30 found; start..end, strand, type, name):
     18..40      +  protein_bind   lac operator (fragment): The lac repressor binds to the lac operator to inhibit transcription in E. coli. This inhibition can be relieved by adding lactose or isopropyl-β-D-thiogalactopyranoside (IPTG). lac repressor encoded by lacI
     83..101     +  promoter       T3 promoter: promoter for bacteriophage T3 RNA polymerase
    129..355     +  promoter       RSV promoter: Rous sarcoma virus enhancer/promoter
    356..536     +  LTR            5' LTR (truncated): truncated 5' long terminal repeat (LTR) from HIV-1
    583..708     +  misc_feature   HIV-1 Ψ: packaging signal of human immunodeficiency virus type 1
    692..1055    +  CDS            HIV-1 gag (fragment): gag protein from human immunodeficiency virus 1; gag
   1201..1434    +  misc_feature   RRE: The Rev response element (RRE) of HIV-1 allows for Rev-dependent mRNA export from the nucleus to the cytoplasm.
   1844..1961    +  misc_feature   cPPT/CTS: central polypurine tract and central termination sequence of HIV-1
   2027..2093    +  CDS            small t antigen (fragment): SV40 (simian virus 40) small t antigen
   2107..2124    +  CDS            small t antigen (fragment): SV40 (simian virus 40) small t antigen
   2150..2361    +  promoter       EF-1α core promoter: core promoter for human elongation factor EF-1α
   2386..6489    +  CDS            Cas9: Cas9 (Csn1) endonuclease from the Streptococcus pyogenes Type II CRISPR/Cas system generates RNA-guided double strand breaks in DNA
   6628..7227    +  CDS            PuroR (fragment): puromycin N-acetyltransferase; pac from Streptomyces; confers resistance to puromycin
   7243..7831    +  misc_feature   WPRE: woodchuck hepatitis virus posttranscriptional regulatory element
   7827..7937    +  CDS            nef (fragment): NEF_HV1LA - Experimental evidence at protein level: Swiss-Prot protein existence level 1. Extracellular Nef protein targets CD4(+) T-lymphocytes for apoptosis by interacting with CXCR4 surface receptors. From Human immunodeficiency virus type 1 group M subtype B (isolate Lai) (HIV-1).
   7957..7983    +  CDS            Rev (fragment): human immunodeficiency virus 1 (HIV-1) Rev protein; rev; enhances nuclear export of unspliced and incompletely spliced viral mRNAs
   7987..8227    +  promoter       U6 promoter: RNA polymerase III promoter for human U6 snRNA
   8257..8332    +  misc_RNA       gRNA scaffold: guide RNA scaffold for the Streptococcus pyogenes CRISPR/Cas9 system
   8385..8565    +  LTR            5' LTR (truncated): truncated 5' long terminal repeat (LTR) from HIV-1
   8643..8764    +  polyA_signal   SV40 poly(A) signal: SV40 polyadenylation signal
   8804..8939    +  rep_origin     SV40 ori: SV40 origin of replication
   8960..8978    -  promoter       T7 promoter: promoter for bacteriophage T7 RNA polymerase
   8986..9141    +  CDS            lacZα (fragment): LacZα fragment of β-galactosidase; lacZ fragment
   9146..9574    +  rep_origin     f1 ori (sequence partly withheld): f1 bacteriophage origin of replication; arrow indicates direction of (+) strand synthesis
   9627..9731    +  promoter       AmpR promoter: bla
   9732..10592   +  CDS            AmpR: β-lactamase; bla; confers resistance to ampicillin, carbenicillin, and related antibiotics
  10763..11351   +  rep_origin     ori: high-copy-number ColE1/pMB1/pBR322/pUC origin of replication
  11534..11626   +  CDS            lacI (fragment): lac repressor; lacI; The lac repressor binds to the lac operator to inhibit transcription in E. coli. This inhibition can be relieved by adding lactose or isopropyl-β-D-thiogalactopyranoside (IPTG).
  11639..11660   +  protein_bind   CAP binding site: CAP binding activates transcription in the presence of cAMP. E. coli catabolite activator protein
  11675..14      +  promoter       lac promoter (across the origin): promoter for the E. coli lac operon
>Addgene plasmid #183296 | CROP_C9_Puro_GART | addgene full sequence | sequence record 362633 | Addgene NGS Result
CGGCTCGTATGTTGTGTGGAATTGTGAGCGGATAACAATTTCACACAGGAAACAGCTATGACCATGATTA
CGCCAAGCGCGCAATTAACCCTCACTAAAGGGAACAAAAGCTGGAGCTGCAAGCTTAATGTAGTCTTATG
CAATACTCTTGTAGTCTTGCAACATGGTAACGATGAGTTAGCAACATGCCTTACAAGGAGAGAAAAAGCA
CCGTGCATGCCGATTGGTGGAAGTAAGGTGGTACGATCGTGCCTTATTAGGAAGGCAACAGACGGGTCTG
ACATGGATTGGACGAACCACTGAATTGCCGCATTGCAGAGATATTGTATTTAAGTGCCTAGCTCGATACA
TAAACGGGTCTCTCTGGTTAGACCAGATCTGAGCCTGGGAGCTCTCTGGCTAACTAGGGAACCCACTGCT
TAAGCCTCAATAAAGCTTGCCTTGAGTGCTTCAAGTAGTGTGTGCCCGTCTGTTGTGTGACTCTGGTAAC
TAGAGATCCCTCAGACCCTTTTAGTCAGTGTGGAAAATCTCTAGCAGTGGCGCCCGAACAGGGACTTGAA
AGCGAAAGGGAAACCAGAGGAGCTCTCTCGACGCAGGACTCGGCTTGCTGAAGCGCGCACGGCAAGAGGC
GAGGGGCGGCGACTGGTGAGTACGCCAAAAATTTTGACTAGCGGAGGCTAGAAGGAGAGAGATGGGTGCG
AGAGCGTCAGTATTAAGCGGGGGAGAATTAGATCGCGATGGGAAAAAATTCGGTTAAGGCCAGGGGGAAA
GAAAAAATATAAATTAAAACATATAGTATGGGCAAGCAGGGAGCTAGAACGATTCGCAGTTAATCCTGGC
CTGTTAGAAACATCAGAAGGCTGTAGACAAATACTGGGACAGCTACAACCATCCCTTCAGACAGGATCAG
AAGAACTTAGATCATTATATAATACAGTAGCAACCCTCTATTGTGTGCATCAAAGGATAGAGATAAAAGA
CACCAAGGAAGCTTTAGACAAGATAGAGGAAGAGCAAAACAAAAGTAAGACCACCGCACAGCAAGCGGCC
GCTGATCTTCAGACCTGGAGGAGGAGATATGAGGGACAATTGGAGAAGTGAATTATATAAATATAAAGTA
GTAAAAATTGAACCATTAGGAGTAGCACCCACCAAGGCAAAGAGAAGAGTGGTGCAGAGAGAAAAAAGAG
CAGTGGGAATAGGAGCTTTGTTCCTTGGGTTCTTGGGAGCAGCAGGAAGCACTATGGGCGCAGCGTCAAT
GACGCTGACGGTACAGGCCAGACAATTATTGTCTGGTATAGTGCAGCAGCAGAACAATTTGCTGAGGGCT
ATTGAGGCGCAACAGCATCTGTTGCAACTCACAGTCTGGGGCATCAAGCAGCTCCAGGCAAGAATCCTGG
CTGTGGAAAGATACCTAAAGGATCAACAGCTCCTGGGGATTTGGGGTTGCTCTGGAAAACTCATTTGCAC
CACTGCTGTGCCTTGGAATGCTAGTTGGAGTAATAAATCTCTGGAACAGATTTGGAATCACACGACCTGG
ATGGAGTGGGACAGAGAAATTAACAATTACACAAGCTTAATACACTCCTTAATTGAAGAATCGCAAAACC
AGCAAGAAAAGAATGAACAAGAATTATTGGAATTAGATAAATGGGCAAGTTTGTGGAATTGGTTTAACAT
AACAAATTGGCTGTGGTATATAAAATTATTCATAATGATAGTAGGAGGCTTGGTAGGTTTAAGAATAGTT
TTTGCTGTACTTTCTATAGTGAATAGAGTTAGGCAGGGATATTCACCATTATCGTTTCAGAATCTTGAGA
CAAATGGCAGTATTCATCCACAATTTTAAAAGAAAAGGGGGGATTGGGGGGTACAGTGCAGGGGAAAGAA
TAGTAGACATAATAGCAACAGACATACAAACTAAAGAATTACAAAAACAAATTACAAAAATTCAAAATTT
TCGGGTTTATTACAGGGACAGCAGAGATCCACTTTGGCGCCGGCTCGAGGGGGCCCGGGTGCAAAGATGG
ATAAAGTTTTAAACAGAGAGGAATCTTTGCAGCTAATGGACCTTCTAGGTCTTGAAAGGAGTGGGAATTG
GCTCCGTAGGTCTTGAAAGGAGTGGGAATTGGCTCCGGTGCCCGTCAGTGGGCAGAGCGCACATCGCCCA
CAGTCCCCGAGAAGTTGGGGGGAGGGGTCGGCAATTGATCCGGTGCCTAGAGAAGGTGGCGCGGGGTAAA
CTGGGAAAGTGATGTCGTGTACTGGCTCCGCCTTTTTCCCGAGGGTGGGGGAGAACCGTATATAAGTGCA
GTAGTCGCCGTGAACGTTCTTTTTCGCAACGGGTTTGCCGCCAGAACACAGGACCGGTTCTAGAGCGCTG
CCACCATGGACAAGAAGTACAGCATCGGCCTGGACATCGGCACCAACTCTGTGGGCTGGGCCGTGATCAC
CGACGAGTACAAGGTGCCCAGCAAGAAATTCAAGGTGCTGGGCAACACCGACCGGCACAGCATCAAGAAG
AACCTGATCGGAGCCCTGCTGTTCGACAGCGGCGAAACAGCCGAGGCCACCCGGCTGAAGAGAACCGCCA
GAAGAAGATACACCAGACGGAAGAACCGGATCTGCTATCTGCAAGAGATCTTCAGCAACGAGATGGCCAA
GGTGGACGACAGCTTCTTCCACAGACTGGAAGAGTCCTTCCTGGTGGAAGAGGATAAGAAGCACGAGCGG
CACCCCATCTTCGGCAACATCGTGGACGAGGTGGCCTACCACGAGAAGTACCCCACCATCTACCACCTGA
GAAAGAAACTGGTGGACAGCACCGACAAGGCCGACCTGCGGCTGATCTATCTGGCCCTGGCCCACATGAT
CAAGTTCCGGGGCCACTTCCTGATCGAGGGCGACCTGAACCCCGACAACAGCGACGTGGACAAGCTGTTC
ATCCAGCTGGTGCAGACCTACAACCAGCTGTTCGAGGAAAACCCCATCAACGCCAGCGGCGTGGACGCCA
AGGCCATCCTGTCTGCCAGACTGAGCAAGAGCAGACGGCTGGAAAATCTGATCGCCCAGCTGCCCGGCGA
GAAGAAGAATGGCCTGTTCGGAAACCTGATTGCCCTGAGCCTGGGCCTGACCCCCAACTTCAAGAGCAAC
TTCGACCTGGCCGAGGATGCCAAACTGCAGCTGAGCAAGGACACCTACGACGACGACCTGGACAACCTGC
TGGCCCAGATCGGCGACCAGTACGCCGACCTGTTTCTGGCCGCCAAGAACCTGTCCGACGCCATCCTGCT
GAGCGACATCCTGAGAGTGAACACCGAGATCACCAAGGCCCCCCTGAGCGCCTCTATGATCAAGAGATAC
GACGAGCACCACCAGGACCTGACCCTGCTGAAAGCTCTCGTGCGGCAGCAGCTGCCTGAGAAGTACAAAG
AGATTTTCTTCGACCAGAGCAAGAACGGCTACGCCGGCTACATTGACGGCGGAGCCAGCCAGGAAGAGTT
CTACAAGTTCATCAAGCCCATCCTGGAAAAGATGGACGGCACCGAGGAACTGCTCGTGAAGCTGAACAGA
GAGGACCTGCTGCGGAAGCAGCGGACCTTCGACAACGGCAGCATCCCCCACCAGATCCACCTGGGAGAGC
TGCACGCCATTCTGCGGCGGCAGGAAGATTTTTACCCATTCCTGAAGGACAACCGGGAAAAGATCGAGAA
GATCCTGACCTTCCGCATCCCCTACTACGTGGGCCCTCTGGCCAGGGGAAACAGCAGATTCGCCTGGATG
ACCAGAAAGAGCGAGGAAACCATCACCCCCTGGAACTTCGAGGAAGTGGTGGACAAGGGCGCTTCCGCCC
AGAGCTTCATCGAGCGGATGACCAACTTCGATAAGAACCTGCCCAACGAGAAGGTGCTGCCCAAGCACAG
CCTGCTGTACGAGTACTTCACCGTGTATAACGAGCTGACCAAAGTGAAATACGTGACCGAGGGAATGAGA
AAGCCCGCCTTCCTGAGCGGCGAGCAGAAAAAGGCCATCGTGGACCTGCTGTTCAAGACCAACCGGAAAG
TGACCGTGAAGCAGCTGAAAGAGGACTACTTCAAGAAAATCGAGTGCTTCGACTCCGTGGAAATCTCCGG
CGTGGAAGATCGGTTCAACGCCTCCCTGGGCACATACCACGATCTGCTGAAAATTATCAAGGACAAGGAC
TTCCTGGACAATGAGGAAAACGAGGACATTCTGGAAGATATCGTGCTGACCCTGACACTGTTTGAGGACA
GAGAGATGATCGAGGAACGGCTGAAAACCTATGCCCACCTGTTCGACGACAAAGTGATGAAGCAGCTGAA
GCGGCGGAGATACACCGGCTGGGGCAGGCTGAGCCGGAAGCTGATCAACGGCATCCGGGACAAGCAGTCC
GGCAAGACAATCCTGGATTTCCTGAAGTCCGACGGCTTCGCCAACAGAAACTTCATGCAGCTGATCCACG
ACGACAGCCTGACCTTTAAAGAGGACATCCAGAAAGCCCAGGTGTCCGGCCAGGGCGATAGCCTGCACGA
GCACATTGCCAATCTGGCCGGCAGCCCCGCCATTAAGAAGGGCATCCTGCAGACAGTGAAGGTGGTGGAC
GAGCTCGTGAAAGTGATGGGCCGGCACAAGCCCGAGAACATCGTGATCGAAATGGCCAGAGAGAACCAGA
CCACCCAGAAGGGACAGAAGAACAGCCGCGAGAGAATGAAGCGGATCGAAGAGGGCATCAAAGAGCTGGG
CAGCCAGATCCTGAAAGAACACCCCGTGGAAAACACCCAGCTGCAGAACGAGAAGCTGTACCTGTACTAC
CTGCAGAATGGGCGGGATATGTACGTGGACCAGGAACTGGACATCAACCGGCTGTCCGACTACGATGTGG
ACCATATCGTGCCTCAGAGCTTTCTGAAGGACGACTCCATCGACAACAAGGTGCTGACCAGAAGCGACAA
GAACCGGGGCAAGAGCGACAACGTGCCCTCCGAAGAGGTCGTGAAGAAGATGAAGAACTACTGGCGGCAG
CTGCTGAACGCCAAGCTGATTACCCAGAGAAAGTTCGACAATCTGACCAAGGCCGAGAGAGGCGGCCTGA
GCGAACTGGATAAGGCCGGCTTCATCAAGAGACAGCTGGTGGAAACCCGGCAGATCACAAAGCACGTGGC
ACAGATCCTGGACTCCCGGATGAACACTAAGTACGACGAGAATGACAAGCTGATCCGGGAAGTGAAAGTG
ATCACCCTGAAGTCCAAGCTGGTGTCCGATTTCCGGAAGGATTTCCAGTTTTACAAAGTGCGCGAGATCA
ACAACTACCACCACGCCCACGACGCCTACCTGAACGCCGTCGTGGGAACCGCCCTGATCAAAAAGTACCC
TAAGCTGGAAAGCGAGTTCGTGTACGGCGACTACAAGGTGTACGACGTGCGGAAGATGATCGCCAAGAGC
GAGCAGGAAATCGGCAAGGCTACCGCCAAGTACTTCTTCTACAGCAACATCATGAACTTTTTCAAGACCG
AGATTACCCTGGCCAACGGCGAGATCCGGAAGCGGCCTCTGATCGAGACAAACGGCGAAACCGGGGAGAT
CGTGTGGGATAAGGGCCGGGATTTTGCCACCGTGCGGAAAGTGCTGAGCATGCCCCAAGTGAATATCGTG
AAAAAGACCGAGGTGCAGACAGGCGGCTTCAGCAAAGAGTCTATCCTGCCCAAGAGGAACAGCGATAAGC
TGATCGCCAGAAAGAAGGACTGGGACCCTAAGAAGTACGGCGGCTTCGACAGCCCCACCGTGGCCTATTC
TGTGCTGGTGGTGGCCAAAGTGGAAAAGGGCAAGTCCAAGAAACTGAAGAGTGTGAAAGAGCTGCTGGGG
ATCACCATCATGGAAAGAAGCAGCTTCGAGAAGAATCCCATCGACTTTCTGGAAGCCAAGGGCTACAAAG
AAGTGAAAAAGGACCTGATCATCAAGCTGCCTAAGTACTCCCTGTTCGAGCTGGAAAACGGCCGGAAGAG
AATGCTGGCCTCTGCCGGCGAACTGCAGAAGGGAAACGAACTGGCCCTGCCCTCCAAATATGTGAACTTC
CTGTACCTGGCCAGCCACTATGAGAAGCTGAAGGGCTCCCCCGAGGATAATGAGCAGAAACAGCTGTTTG
TGGAACAGCACAAGCACTACCTGGACGAGATCATCGAGCAGATCAGCGAGTTCTCCAAGAGAGTGATCCT
GGCCGACGCTAATCTGGACAAAGTGCTGTCCGCCTACAACAAGCACCGGGATAAGCCCATCAGAGAGCAG
GCCGAGAATATCATCCACCTGTTTACCCTGACCAATCTGGGAGCCCCTGCCGCCTTCAAGTACTTTGACA
CCACCATCGACCGGAAGAGGTACACCAGCACCAAAGAGGTGCTGGACGCCACCCTGATCCACCAGAGCAT
CACCGGCCTGTACGAGACACGGATCGACCTGTCTCAGCTGGGAGGCGACAAGCGACCTGCCGCCACAAAG
AAGGCTGGACAGGCTAAGAAGAAGAAAGATTACAAAGACGATGACGATAAGGGATCCGGCGCAACAAACT
TCTCTCTGCTGAAACAAGCCGGAGATGTCGAAGAGAATCCTGGACCGATGACCGAGTACAAGCCCACGGT
GCGCCTCGCCACCCGCGACGACGTCCCCAGGGCCGTACGCACCCTCGCCGCCGCGTTCGCCGACTACCCC
GCCACGCGCCACACCGTCGATCCGGACCGCCACATCGAGCGGGTCACCGAGCTGCAAGAACTCTTCCTCA
CGCGCGTCGGGCTCGACATCGGCAAGGTGTGGGTCGCGGACGACGGCGCCGCCGTGGCGGTCTGGACCAC
GCCGGAGAGCGTCGAAGCGGGGGCGGTGTTCGCCGAGATCGGCCCGCGCATGGCCGAGTTGAGCGGTTCC
CGGCTGGCCGCGCAGCAACAGATGGAAGGCCTCCTGGCGCCGCACCGGCCCAAGGAGCCCGCGTGGTTCC
TGGCCACCGTCGGAGTCTCGCCCGACCACCAGGGCAAGGGTCTGGGCAGCGCCGTCGTGCTCCCCGGAGT
GGAGGCGGCCGAGCGCGCCGGGGTGCCCGCCTTCCTGGAGACCTCCGCGCCCCGCAACCTCCCCTTCTAC
GAGCGGCTCGGCTTCACCGTCACCGCCGACGTCGAGGTGCCCGAAGGACCGCGCACCTGGTGCATGACCC
GCAAGCCCGGTGCCTGAACGCGTTAAGTCGACAATCAACCTCTGGATTACAAAATTTGTGAAAGATTGAC
TGGTATTCTTAACTATGTTGCTCCTTTTACGCTATGTGGATACGCTGCTTTAATGCCTTTGTATCATGCT
ATTGCTTCCCGTATGGCTTTCATTTTCTCCTCCTTGTATAAATCCTGGTTGCTGTCTCTTTATGAGGAGT
TGTGGCCCGTTGTCAGGCAACGTGGCGTGGTGTGCACTGTGTTTGCTGACGCAACCCCCACTGGTTGGGG
CATTGCCACCACCTGTCAGCTCCTTTCCGGGACTTTCGCTTTCCCCCTCCCTATTGCCACGGCGGAACTC
ATCGCCGCCTGCCTTGCCCGCTGCTGGACAGGGGCTCGGCTGTTGGGCACTGACAATTCCGTGGTGTTGT
CGGGGAAATCATCGTCCTTTCCTTGGCTGCTCGCCTGTGTTGCCACCTGGATTCTGCGCGGGACGTCCTT
CTGCTACGTCCCTTCGGCCCTCAATCCAGCGGACCTTCCTTCCCGCGGCCTGCTGCCGGCTCTGCGGCCT
CTTCCGCGTCTTCGCCTTCGCCCTCAGACGAGTCGGATCTCCCTTTGGGCCGCCTCCCCGCGTCGACTTT
AAGACCAATGACTTACAAGGCAGCTGTAGATCTTAGCCACTTTTTAAAAGAAAAGGGGGGACTGGAAGGG
CTAATTCACTCCCAACGAAGACAAGATTTCACCATTATCGTTTCAGACCCACCTCCCAACCCCGAGGGGA
CCCAGAGAGGGCCTATTTCCCATGATTCCTTCATATTTGCATATACGATACAAGGCTGTTAGAGAGATAA
TTAGAATTAATTTGACTGTAAACACAAAGATATTAGTACAAAATACGTGACGTAGAAAGTAATAATTTCT
TGGGTAGTTTGCAGTTTTAAAATTATGTTTTAAAATGGACTATCATATGCTTACCGTAACTTGAAAGTAT
TTCGATTTCTTGGCTTTATATATCTTGTGGAAAGGACGAAACACCGTGGCCTTCACAACCAAAGCAGTTT
TAGAGCTAGAAATAGCAAGTTAAAATAAGGCTAGTCCGTTATCAACTTGAAAAAGTGGCACCGAGTCGGT
GCTTTTTTAAGCTTGGCGTAACTAGATCTTGAGACACTGCTTTTTGCTTGTACTGGGTCTCTCTGGTTAG
ACCAGATCTGAGCCTGGGAGCTCTCTGGCTAACTAGGGAACCCACTGCTTAAGCCTCAATAAAGCTTGCC
TTGAGTGCTTCAAGTAGTGTGTGCCCGTCTGTTGTGTGACTCTGGTAACTAGAGATCCCTCAGACCCTTT
TAGTCAGTGTGGAAAATCTCTAGCAGTACGTATAGTAGTTCATGTCATCTTATTATTCAGTATTTATAAC
TTGCAAAGAAATGAATATCAGAGAGTGAGAGGAACTTGTTTATTGCAGCTTATAATGGTTACAAATAAAG
CAATAGCATCACAAATTTCACAAATAAAGCATTTTTTTCACTGCATTCTAGTTGTGGTTTGTCCAAACTC
ATCAATGTATCTTATCATGTCTGGCTCTAGCTATCCCGCCCCTAACTCCGCCCATCCCGCCCCTAACTCC
GCCCAGTTCCGCCCATTCTCCGCCCCATGGCTGACTAATTTTTTTTATTTATGCAGAGGCCGAGGCCGCC
TCGGCCTCTGAGCTATTCCAGAAGTAGTGAGGAGGCTTTTTTGGAGGCCTAGGGACGTACCCAATTCGCC
CTATAGTGAGTCGTATTACGCGCGCTCACTGGCCGTCGTTTTACAACGTCGTGACTGGGAAAACCCTGGC
GTTACCCAACTTAATCGCCTTGCAGCACATCCCCCTTTCGCCAGCTGGCGTAATAGCGAAGAGGCCCGCA
CCGATCGCCCTTCCCAACAGTTGCGCAGCCTGAATGGCGAATGGG
[124 nt withheld, positions 9146-9269]
C
[91 nt withheld, positions 9271-9361]
A
[49 nt withheld, positions 9363-9411]
CCTTTGACGTTGGAGTCCACGTTCTTT
[37 nt withheld, positions 9439-9475]
ACCCTATCTCGGTCTATTCTTTTGATTTATAAGGGATTTTGCCGATTTCGGCCTATTGGTTAAAAAATGA
GCTGATTTAACAAAAATTTAACGCGAATTTTAACAAAATATTAACGCTTACAATTTAGGTGGCACTTTTC
GGGGAAATGTGCGCGGAACCCCTATTTGTTTATTTTTCTAAATACATTCAAATATGTATCCGCTCATGAG
ACAATAACCCTGATAAATGCTTCAATAATATTGAAAAAGGAAGAGTATGAGTATTCAACATTTCCGTGTC
GCCCTTATTCCCTTTTTTGCGGCATTTTGCCTTCCTGTTTTTGCTCACCCAGAAACGCTGGTGAAAGTAA
AAGATGCTGAAGATCAGTTGGGTGCACGAGTGGGTTACATCGAACTGGATCTCAACAGCGGTAAGATCCT
TGAGAGTTTTCGCCCCGAAGAACGTTTTCCAATGATGAGCACTTTTAAAGTTCTGCTATGTGGCGCGGTA
TTATCCCGTATTGACGCCGGGCAAGAGCAACTCGGTCGCCGCATACACTATTCTCAGAATGACTTGGTTG
AGTACTCACCAGTCACAGAAAAGCATCTTACGGATGGCATGACAGTAAGAGAATTATGCAGTGCTGCCAT
AACCATGAGTGATAACACTGCGGCCAACTTACTTCTGACAACGATCGGAGGACCGAAGGAGCTAACCGCT
TTTTTGCACAACATGGGGGATCATGTAACTCGCCTTGATCGTTGGGAACCGGAGCTGAATGAAGCCATAC
CAAACGACGAGCGTGACACCACGATGCCTGTAGCAATGGCAACAACGTTGCGCAAACTATTAACTGGCGA
ACTACTTACTCTAGCTTCCCGGCAACAATTAATAGACTGGATGGAGGCGGATAAAGTTGCAGGACCACTT
CTGCGCTCGGCCCTTCCGGCTGGCTGGTTTATTGCTGATAAATCTGGAGCCGGTGAGCGTGGGTCTCGCG
GTATCATTGCAGCACTGGGGCCAGATGGTAAGCCCTCCCGTATCGTAGTTATCTACACGACGGGGAGTCA
GGCAACTATGGATGAACGAAATAGACAGATCGCTGAGATAGGTGCCTCACTGATTAAGCATTGGTAACTG
TCAGACCAAGTTTACTCATATATACTTTAGATTGATTTAAAACTTCATTTTTAATTTAAAAGGATCTAGG
TGAAGATCCTTTTTGATAATCTCATGACCAAAATCCCTTAACGTGAGTTTTCGTTCCACTGAGCGTCAGA
CCCCGTAGAAAAGATCAAAGGATCTTCTTGAGATCCTTTTTTTCTGCGCGTAATCTGCTGCTTGCAAACA
AAAAAACCACCGCTACCAGCGGTGGTTTGTTTGCCGGATCAAGAGCTACCAACTCTTTTTCCGAAGGTAA
CTGGCTTCAGCAGAGCGCAGATACCAAATACTGTTCTTCTAGTGTAGCCGTAGTTAGGCCACCACTTCAA
GAACTCTGTAGCACCGCCTACATACCTCGCTCTGCTAATCCTGTTACCAGTGGCTGCTGCCAGTGGCGAT
AAGTCGTGTCTTACCGGGTTGGACTCAAGACGATAGTTACCGGATAAGGCGCAGCGGTCGGGCTGAACGG
GGGGTTCGTGCACACAGCCCAGCTTGGAGCGAACGACCTACACCGAACTGAGATACCTACAGCGTGAGCT
ATGAGAAAGCGCCACGCTTCCCGAAGGGAGAAAGGCGGACAGGTATCCGGTAAGCGGCAGGGTCGGAACA
GGAGAGCGCACGAGGGAGCTTCCAGGGGGAAACGCCTGGTATCTTTATAGTCCTGTCGGGTTTCGCCACC
TCTGACTTGAGCGTCGATTTTTGTGATGCTCGTCAGGGGGGCGGAGCCTATGGAAAAACGCCAGCAACGC
GGCCTTTTTACGGTTCCTGGCCTTTTGCTGGCCTTTTGCTCACATGTTCTTTCCTGCGTTATCCCCTGAT
TCTGTGGATAACCGTATTACCGCCTTTGAGTGAGCTGATACCGCTCGCCGCAGCCGAACGACCGAGCGCA
GCGAGTCAGTGAGCGAGGAAGCGGAAGAGCGCCCAATACGCAAACCGCCTCTCCCCGCGCGTTGGCCGAT
TCATTAATGCAGCTGGCACGACAGGTTTCCCGACTGGAAAGCGGGCAGTGAGCGCAACGCAATTAATGTG
AGTTAGCTCACTCATTAGGCACCCCAGGCTTTACACTTTATGCTTC
